Addgene plasmid #225786: pGLU_104
Purpose: Non-functional control promoter, randomly-generated sequence of 165 with 50% GC
Depositing lab: Nili Ostrov. Depositing organization: Cultivarium, Convergent Research. Publication: A scalable transposon mutagenesis system for non-model bacteria. Gilbert C, Leung J, Crits-Christoph A, Kang SC, Esmurria A, Fenn K, Brumwell SL, Martin-Moldes Z, Mendler K, Barnum TP, Nguyen M-A, Lee HH, Ostrov N. bioRxiv 2025.12.22.696024 10.64898/2025.12.22.696024.
Backbone
  Vector backbone: N/A
  Vector type: Synthetic Biology
Growth in bacteria
  Bacterial resistance: Chloramphenicol, 25 μg/mL
  Growth temperature: 37°C
  Growth strain: DH5alpha
  Copy number: High Copy
Gene/Insert
  Gene/Insert name: Dummy_[Tn5]
  Species: Synthetic
  Mutation: N/A
  Cloning method: Other
Terms and licenses: Academic/Nonprofit Terms; Industry Terms: Not Available to Industry
How to cite: pGLU_104 was a gift from Nili Ostrov (Addgene plasmid # 225786 ; http://n2t.net/addgene:225786 ; RRID:Addgene_225786)
