[The description below was written by a language model from this plasmid's Addgene catalogue record and pLannotate feature annotations shown in this document.]
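Description:
pGLU_104 is a small (about 2.3 kb) high-copy synthetic-biology plasmid that serves as a part-carrying vector for a toolkit aimed at transposon mutagenesis in non-model bacteria. No named backbone is recorded. The annotated features show a minimal propagation unit: a ColE1/pMB1/pUC-type origin of replication and a chloramphenicol acetyltransferase (cat) gene driven by its native cat promoter and followed by the phage lambda t0 terminator. The plasmid is therefore maintained in standard E. coli cloning strains under chloramphenicol selection.

The payload, listed as "Dummy_[Tn5]", is a synthetic, randomly generated sequence of 165 (presumably base pairs, though the record gives no unit) with 50% GC content, intended as a non-functional stand-in for a promoter. This dummy element is not itself annotated in the feature table. The table does show a single Tn5 mosaic end, the 19-bp hyperactive recognition sequence bound by Tn5 transposase, which fits the "[Tn5]" label and suggests the part is formatted to sit next to a transposon end. Only one mosaic end is detected, and no transposase gene, reporter or downstream selectable cargo is annotated, so the plasmid does not appear to be a complete transposon delivery vector on its own. Short fragments of a lac operator and lacZα are also detected and are most likely remnants of the cloning scaffold rather than functional elements.

According to its stated purpose, the construct provides a negative control. It would give the baseline against which candidate promoters are compared, although the record does not describe the assay or how the part is assembled into final constructs.
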