Features (pLannotate 1.2.2; 7 found; start..end, strand, type, name):
    185..203     +  misc_feature   Tn5 ME: hyperactive mosaic end for Tn5 transposase recognition (Reznikoff et al., 2004)
    379..394     -  protein_bind   lac operator (fragment): The lac repressor binds to the lac operator to inhibit transcription in E. coli. This inhibition can be relieved by adding lactose or isopropyl-β-D-thiogalactopyranoside (IPTG). lac repressor encoded by lacI
    545..1133    -  rep_origin     ori: high-copy-number ColE1/pMB1/pBR322/pUC origin of replication
   1266..1360    -  terminator     lambda t0 terminator: transcription terminator from phage lambda
   1384..2040    -  CDS            cat: CAT_ECOLX - Experimental evidence at protein level: Swiss-Prot protein existence level 1. This enzyme is an effector of chloramphenicol resistance in bacteria. From Escherichia coli. This protein is used as a marker in many commonly used cloning vectors, such as pACYC184.
   2041..2143    -  promoter       cat promoter: promoter of the E. coli cat gene encoding chloramphenicol acetyltransferase
   2218..2261    -  CDS            lacZα (fragment): LacZα fragment of β-galactosidase; lacZ fragment
>Addgene plasmid #225786 | pGLU_104 | addgene full sequence | sequence record 446994 | Addgene NGS Result
GTATCGCAGGTCTCATCATCCTTAGACTTCGTACACTTACACCTGCACCGCGCGCATGTGGAATTAGAGG
CGAAGTACGATCCCTAGACCGACGTACGATGCAACTGTGTGGATGTGACGAGCTTCTTTTATATGCTTCG
CCCGCCGGACCGGCCTCGGCATGGCGTAGCAGTGCACAAGCAAACTGTCTCTTATACACATCTGGGTCAC
GCGTAGGACGCGTCGAGTAGGGTAGGAGACTTGCCCTTAGTGGCGTATGAGACCGTCAGACACGATCGAG
CATGCTAGTCGATATCGAGAAGGCTAGGTGGAGGCTCAGTGATGATAAGTCTGCGATGGTGGATGCATGT
GTCATGGTCATAGCTGTTTCCTGTGTGAAATTGTTATCCGCTCAGAGGGCACAATCCTATTCCGCGCTAT
CCGACAATCTCCAAGACATTAGGTGGAGTTCAGTTCGGCGTATGGCATATGTCGCTGGAAAGAACATGTG
AGCAAAAGGCCAGCAAAAGGCCAGGAACCGTAAAAAGGCCGCGTTGCTGGCGTTTTTCCATAGGCTCCGC
CCCCCTGACGAGCATCACAAAAATCGACGCTCAAGTCAGAGGTGGCGAAACCCGACAGGACTATAAAGAT
ACCAGGCGTTTCCCCCTGGAAGCTCCCTCGTGCGCTCTCCTGTTCCGACCCTGCCGCTTACCGGATACCT
GTCCGCCTTTCTCCCTTCGGGAAGCGTGGCGCTTTCTCATAGCTCACGCTGTAGGTATCTCAGTTCGGTG
TAGGTCGTTCGCTCCAAGCTGGGCTGTGTGCACGAACCCCCCGTTCAGCCCGACCGCTGCGCCTTATCCG
GTAACTATCGTCTTGAGTCCAACCCGGTAAGACACGACTTATCGCCACTGGCAGCAGCCACTGGTAACAG
GATTAGCAGAGCGAGGTATGTAGGCGGTGCTACAGAGTTCTTGAAGTGGTGGCCTAACTACGGCTACACT
AGAAGAACAGTATTTGGTATCTGCGCTCTGCTGAAGCCAGTTACCTTCGGAAAAAGAGTTGGTAGCTCTT
GATCCGGCAAACAAACCACCGCTGGTAGCGGTGGTTTTTTTGTTTGCAAGCAGCAGATTACGCGCAGAAA
AAAAGGATCTCAAGAAGATCCTTTGATCTTTTCTACGGGGTCTGACGCTCTATTCAACAAAGCCGCCGTC
CCGTCAAGTCAGCGTAAATGGGTAGGGGGCTTCAAATCGTCCCCCCATACGATATAAGTTGTTACTAGTG
CTTGGATTCTCACCAATAAAAAACGCCCGGCGGCAACCGAGCGTTCTGAACAAATCCAGATGGAGTTCTG
AGGTCATTACTGGATCTATCAACAGGAGTCCAAGCGAGCTCGATATCAAATTACGCCCCGCCCTGCCACT
CATCGCAGTACTGTTGTAATTCATTAAGCATTCTGCCGACATGGAAGCCATCACAAACGGCATGATGAAC
CTGAATCGCCAGCGGCATCAGCACCTTGTCGCCTTGCGTATAATATTTGCCCATGGTGAAAACGGGGGCG
AAGAAGTTGTCCATATTGGCCACGTTTAAATCAAAACTGGTGAAACTCACCCAGGGATTGGCTGAGACGA
AAAACATATTCTCAATAAACCCTTTAGGGAAATAGGCCAGGTTTTCACCGTAACACGCCACATCTTGCGA
ATATATGTGTAGAAACTGCCGGAAATCGTCGTGGTATTCACTCCAGAGCGATGAAAACGTTTCAGTTTGC
TCATGGAAAACGGTGTAACAAGGGTGAACACTATCCCATATCACCAGCTCACCGTCTTTCATTGCCATAC
GAAATTCCGGATGAGCATTCATCAGGCGGGCAAGAATGTGAATAAAGGCCGGATAAAACTTGTGCTTATT
TTTCTTTACGGTCTTTAAAAAGGCCGTAATATCCAGCTGAACGGTCTGGTTATAGGTACATTGAGCAACT
GACTGAAATGCCTCAAAATGTTCTTTACGATGCCATTGGGATATATCAACGGTGGTATATCCAGTGATTT
TTTTCTCCATTTTAGCTTCCTTAGCTCCTGAAAATCTCGATAACTCAAAAAATACGCCCGGTAGTGATCT
TATTTCATTATGGTGAAAGTTGGAACCTCTTACGTGCCGATCAACGTCTCATTGATACCTGAAACAAAAC
CCATCGTACGGCCAAGGAAGTCTCCAATAACTGTGATCCACCACAAGCGCCAGGGTTTTCCCAGTCACGA
CGTTGTAAAACGACGGCCAGTCATGCATAATCCGCACGCATCTGGAATAAGGAAGTGCCATTCCGCCTGA
CCT
